Addgene plasmid #208260: pLRD07
Purpose: Production of (16R)-ent-kauran-16-ol in E. coli MEV20
Depositing lab: Christopher Voigt. Depositing organization: Massachusetts Institute of Technology. Publication: Design of a redox-proficient Escherichia coli for screening terpenoids and modifying cytochrome P450s. Lin GM, Voigt CA. Nature Catalysis. 6, 1016–1029 (2023). https://doi.org/10.1038/s41929-023-01049-5.
Backbone
  Vector backbone: pLRD
  Vector type: Bacterial Expression
Growth in bacteria
  Bacterial resistance: Ampicillin, 100 μg/mL
  Growth temperature: 37°C
  Growth strain: DH5alpha
  Copy number: Low Copy
Gene/Insert 1
  Gene/Insert name: tHMGR
  Species: Saccharomyces cerevisiae
  Cloning method: Restriction Enzyme; 5′ cloning site unknown (unknown if destroyed)
Gene/Insert 2
  Gene/Insert name: ptmT2
  Species: Streptomyces platensis
Gene/Insert 3
  Gene/Insert name: ptmT3
  Species: Streptomyces platensis
Terms and licenses: Academic/Nonprofit Terms; Industry Terms: Not Available to Industry
How to cite: pLRD07 was a gift from Christopher Voigt (Addgene plasmid # 208260 ; http://n2t.net/addgene:208260 ; RRID:Addgene_208260)
