[The description below was written by a language model from this plasmid's Addgene catalogue record and pLannotate feature annotations shown in this document.]
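Description:
pLRD07 is an 8.3 kb low-copy bacterial expression plasmid built on the pLRD backbone and designed to produce the diterpenoid (16R)-ent-kauran-16-ol in the engineered E. coli strain MEV20. It replicates from the pSC101 origin together with its plasmid-encoded Rep101 (RepA) initiator protein, which accounts for the low copy number. Selection is by ampicillin through a β-lactamase gene driven by its native bla promoter.

The catalogue lists three inserts: tHMGR from Saccharomyces cerevisiae (by its usual meaning, a truncated HMG-CoA reductase commonly used to boost flux through the mevalonate pathway) and ptmT2 and ptmT3 from Streptomyces platensis. The latter two presumably supply the terpene-forming steps leading to the ent-kauranol product, although the record does not spell out their individual activities. The automated annotation did not call these coding sequences. It does show three tandem, same-orientation T7 promoter/lac operator units, with unannotated gaps after each that are consistent with one gene per unit; which gene occupies which position is not stated. This arrangement makes expression dependent on T7 RNA polymerase supplied by the host and inducible with IPTG through relief of lac repressor binding. No lacI gene is annotated on the plasmid.

Hammerhead ribozyme elements follow the second and third promoters. Such elements are typically used as self-cleaving insulators that standardise the 5′ end of the transcript. The whole cassette lies between BioBrick prefix and suffix sequences and is bounded by bacterial terminators, including a his operon terminator downstream. The plasmid comes from work on a redox-proficient E. coli platform for screening terpenoids and modifying cytochrome P450s, where it serves as the source of a terpenoid scaffold.
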