Features (pLannotate 1.2.2; 16 found; start..end, strand, type, name):
     90..133     -  terminator     bacterial terminator: putative bacterial transcription terminator
    136..157     +  misc_feature   BioBrick prefix: BioBrick prefix for parts that do not start with "ATG"
    178..196     +  promoter       T7 promoter: promoter for bacteriophage T7 RNA polymerase
    197..221     +  protein_bind   lac operator: The lac repressor binds to the lac operator to inhibit transcription in E. coli. This inhibition can be relieved by adding lactose or isopropyl-β-D-thiogalactopyranoside (IPTG). lac repressor encoded by lacI
   1752..1770    +  promoter       T7 promoter: promoter for bacteriophage T7 RNA polymerase
   1771..1795    +  protein_bind   lac operator: The lac repressor binds to the lac operator to inhibit transcription in E. coli. This inhibition can be relieved by adding lactose or isopropyl-β-D-thiogalactopyranoside (IPTG). lac repressor encoded by lacI
   1815..1870    +  ncRNA          Hammerhead 3: Accession: RF00008 - Hammerhead ribozyme (type III)
   3630..3648    +  promoter       T7 promoter: promoter for bacteriophage T7 RNA polymerase
   3649..3673    +  protein_bind   lac operator: The lac repressor binds to the lac operator to inhibit transcription in E. coli. This inhibition can be relieved by adding lactose or isopropyl-β-D-thiogalactopyranoside (IPTG). lac repressor encoded by lacI
   3694..3748    +  ncRNA          Hammerhead 3 (fragment): Accession: RF00008 - Hammerhead ribozyme (type III)
   4854..4874    +  misc_feature   BioBrick suffix: universal suffix for all parts
   4875..4932    +  terminator     his operon terminator: This putative transcriptin terminator from the E. coli his operon has a 2-bp deletion introduced during synthesis. Its efficiency has not been determined.
   5507..5729    +  rep_origin     pSC101 ori: low-copy replication origin that requires the Rep101 protein
   5777..6727    +  CDS            Rep101: RepA protein needed for replication with the pSC101 origin; rep101
   7341..8201    -  CDS            AmpR: β-lactamase; bla; confers resistance to ampicillin, carbenicillin, and related antibiotics
   8202..8306    -  promoter       AmpR promoter: bla
>Addgene plasmid #208260 | pLRD07 | addgene full sequence | sequence record 413664 | Addgene NGS Result
CACATTTCCCCGAAAAGTGCCACCTGACGTCTAAGAAACCATTATTATCATGACATTAACCTATAAAAAT
AGGCGTATCACGAGGCAGAATTTCAGATAAAAAAAATCCTTAGCTTTCGCTAAGGATGATTTCTGGAATT
CGCGGCCGCTTCTAGAGCGCGAAGACTTAATCAAATCTAATACGACTCACTATAGGGGAATTGTGAGCGG
ATAACAATTCCCCTCTACGTTTTCAAGGTGGTAGACTGTCGCCGGATGTGTATCCGACCTGACGATGGCC
CAAAAGGGCCGAAACAGTCCTCTACAAATAATTTTGTTTAAGAGAATACCCCGCTAAGAAGGTAATTATG
TCCATGCAAAGTTTAGATAAGAATTTTCGACATTTATCTCGTAAAGAAAAGTTACAACAATTGGTTGATA
AGCAATGGTTATCAGAAGAACAATTCGACATTTTACTGAATCATCCATTAATCGATGAAGAAGTAGCCAA
TAGTTTAATTGAAAATGTCATCGCGCAAGGTGCATTACCCGTTGGATTATTACCGAATATCATTGTGGAC
GATAAGGCATATGTTGTACCTATGATGGTGGAAGAGCCTTCAGTTGTCGCTGCAGCTAGTTATGGTGCAA
AGCTAGTGAATCAGACTGGCGGATTTAAAACGGTATCTTCTGAACGTATTATGATAGGTCAAATCGTCTT
TGATGGCGTTGACGATACTGAAAAATTATCAGCAGACATTAAAGCTTTAGAAAAGCAAATTCATAAAATT
GCGGATGAGGCATATCCTTCTATTAAAGCGCGTGGTGGTGGTTACCAACGTATAGCGATTGATACATTTC
CTGAGCAACAGTTACTATCTTTAAAAGTATTTGTTGATACGAAAGATGCTATGGGCGCTAATATGCTTAA
TACGATTTTAGAGGCCATAACTGCATTTTTAAAAAATGAATTTCCGCAAAGCGACATTTTAATGAGTATT
TTATCCAATCATGCAACAGCGTCCGTTGTTAAAGTTCAAGGCGAAATTGATGTTAAAGATTTAGCAAGGG
GCGAGAGAACTGGAGAAGAGGTTGCCAAACGAATGGAACGTGCTTCTGTATTGGCCCAAGTAGATATTCA
TCGTGCAGCAACACATAATAAAGGTGTTATGAATGGCATACATGCTGTTGTTTTAGCAACAGGAAATGAT
ACGCGTGGTGCAGAAGCAAGTGCGCATGCATACGCGAGTCGTGACGGACAGTATCGTGGTATTGCTACAT
GGCGTTACGATCAAGATCGTCAACGATTGATTGGTACAATTGAAGTGCCTATGACATTGGCAATCGTTGG
CGGTGGTACAAAAGTATTACCAATTGCTAAAGCTTCATTAGAGCTACTAAATGTAGAGTCAGCACAAGAA
TTAGGTCATGTAGTTGCTGCCGTTGGTTTAGCGCAAAACTTTGCAGCATGTCGCGCGCTTGTGTCAGAAG
GTATTCAACAAGGTCATATGAGTTTACAATATAAATCATTAGCTATCGTTGTAGGGGCAAAAGGTGATGA
AATTGCTAAAGTAGCTGAAGCTTTGAAAAAAGAACCCCGTGCAAATACACAAGCAGCGGAACATATTTTA
CAAGAAATTAGACAACAATAATAACGGATGTAAACAGAGAAACGTCTAACTAAAAAGGCCTCCCAAATCG
GGGGGCCTTTTTTATTGATAACAAAAGCCTAATACACCTGTTCGTGACGACTACGGATGCGGGCAAGGTG
CTAATACGACTCACTATAGGGGAATTGTGAGCGGATAACAATTCCCCTCTAAACGCCAGCCACTAAAGCG
GTCAACGCATGTGCTTTGCGTTCTGATGAGACAGTGATGTCGAAACCGCCTCTACAAATAATTTTGTTTA
AGAGATTATTGATTAATTTTAAGGAGGATTTATATGCTGGAAGTTCCGGCACAGCCAACGCCAGCGCCTC
GTGAAGCAGAAGCGGCAGCCTTATTGGCAGCGACCGTTGCTGATCCTTGGGGCTTAGTCGCACCTAGTGT
GTACGACACAGCTCGTCTGGTAAGCCTTGCCCCGTGGCTGGATGGACACCGTGAACGCCTGGGTTACCTC
GTGAAAGAACAGAATCAGGATGGCTCATGGGGCGCTCCGGACGGCTATGGTCTGGTCCCTACCTTGTCGG
CCGTTGAAGCCCTGCTGACGGAATTAGCGCGCACCGATAGTGGAGCGCCGCATCCTCCACACGATGATCT
GGCTGCGGCCTGCGCGGGCGGACTTGGTGCGTTACAGGATGGCCTCTTGGCTGGGCCGGTTCCTGATACT
ATCGGCGTTGAGTTTGTTGCGCCTTCATTACTGGCGGATATCAACACGCGTCTGGCCGCACTGACAGAAC
AAGCCCCTGGCAAACTGGGCGCATGGTCCGGTACAACCCTGACGTCACCAGCTCCGGATCTGGATGGCGC
ACTTCTGGCCGGCGTTCGTGAGATGACTGAGCAGGCGCCACTGCCAGAGAAACTGTGGCATACCTTGGAA
GCCATCACCCGCGATGGTACCCGTGGGGCACGCCCCCATGAAGGTGCACCGCCACACAATGGGTCTGTTG
GTTGTAGTCCAGCAGCTACCGCTGCATGGCTTGGTGCGTCGCCTGATCCTGCAGCGCCAGGTGTAGCATA
CCTGCGTGATGTTCAGGCTCGCTTTGGCGGCCCGGTGCCGTCCATTACGCCGATCGTGTACTTTGAGCAG
GCATGGGTGCTGAATAGTTTAGCCGCATCGGGACTGCGCTATGAAGCGCCTGCAGCATTACTGGACAGTC
TGGAAGCCGGCTTGACTGATGAAGGCATCGCGGCAGCACCGGGCCTCCCTTCTGACAGCGACGATACCGC
CGCAGTATTATTCGCGCTGGCCCAGCACGGTCGTACACATCGCCCAGACTCCCTGATGCACTTCCGCCGT
GATGGCTATTTTTCATGTTTTGGTGTCGAGCGCACGCCATCAACCTCAACAAACGCGCATATACTGGAAG
CGTTGGGACACCATGTTACAGTGCGCCCCGACGATGCTGGGCGTTATGGCGCCGAAATCCGTATGATTTC
TGACTGGCTGCTGGATAATCAACTGCCAGATGGCTCTTGGATGGATAAATGGCACGCGTCACCCTATTAC
GCCACCGCCTGCTGTGCCCTTGCTCTGGCCGAATTTGGCGGACCGAGCGCTCGTGCTGCAGTGGATCGTG
CGGCAGCGTGGGCTCTGGAAACTCAACGTGCCGATGGCAGCTGGGGTCGCTGGCAGGGCACAACAGAAGA
AACCGCATACATGGTGCAGCTCTTGATGCGCACCCGCACGCCTGGTTCGCCAGGTACTGTGGCTAGATCG
GCTGCGCGCGGCTGTGATGCCCTCCTGGCTCATGATGATCCGGCCTCGTACCCGGGCCTTTGGCATGATA
AAGACATTTATGCCCCGGTAACGGTGATTCGAGCGGCACGTTTAGCCGCGCTGGCTCTGGGAGGTGCAGA
GTCTGCCGCGAGTGGTGGGGCGTAATAATTATGCCTTCCGCTAATCAACTCGGTACCAAATTCCAGAAAA
GAGACGCTTTCGAGCGTCTTTTTTCGTTTTGGTCCGTGGACAAGCACAGCATAGCCAAGTAATACGACTC
ACTATAGGGGAATTGTGAGCGGATAACAATTCCCCTCTAGGTCCGAAGATACTTAGGGTGTCTCAAGGTG
CGTACCTTGACTGATGAGTCCGAAAGGACGAAACACCCCTCTACAAATAATTTTGTTTAAGACTGGAGTA
TAAGGAGGTTTATTATGAACAACAAGCTGGTGAGTCATCTGCTTGATAGTGCCGATCCCGCTGTACGGGC
AAAAGCTATTGAAGCCGCCGCCCTGGCCCGCCAGTGGGCACGTCCAGTACAACAAGAGTTGTCGGATAAG
GTCTACGATACCCTGGCGGCGACGGTGTGTGTGATTGCGCCCGAGCTGGACGTCGCCGATCATGCTTTAC
TTGTGGAGTACTCGCTTTGGCTGTACTTATTGGATGGTCGGCTGGATGATTTCGAACATTATGGGACCCG
GCCGGAGGATGTTGGCCGACGTGTTATCGCCGTGTTGCGCGGCGGTCGGGCAGAAGCCCGTGCAGACGAC
TTCTTTGAAACGTCGCTGGCCGCTTTGGTGGAAGAATTACGAACGCGCGATGGCTGCTGTGGACTGCTTG
AACGATTCGTGCTGCGCCTGGTAGACGGGGTTCGCGCGGGTGTACGTCAAGCGGTGCTCAGTCGCCGTAT
CGCGGAAGGTGCCGAACCGCTGCCGACGATGGAAGATTTTCTGGAGCTGGCTTACCGTCATGTCAATTAT
CGTAGCGTCGCCCTGGCGTTGCTGATCACCGTGGGAGAGCGTCCAGATAGTGCTGCTCAGGAAAGACTGG
ATGCTGCTCTGGTGCCTGCTTCGCGCGCGGTACGCCTTGCGAACGATCTGCGCACCTGGGCCAAAGACGC
AGAAGAGGGCACTCTGAACGTCGTTCAGCTGGTCGCGGGAGATGGTACCCCAATGACTCCGCATGCAGTG
CGTGATCGCATTCAGGCTTACCGTGACGAACAGGCACATTTACTGGATGAGCTGCATCGCAGCGCGCCCG
CAAGTGCCGCCGCTTTAGAAAATAACCTGCGCGTAGCCATAGATTTGTATACAGTTGATGATTTGCAGTT
TGACCTTCCGGACGCCGAACAAGCCGTTGGCTAATAAGCCTCGTTGCTCTTCATAAATCATCCCTATGAC
CCCTTCAAAAAAAAAAAACACCCTAACGGGTGTTTTTTTTTTTTTGGTCTGCCTCTCGCTGACGGTCACA
ATGCGCTTACGAAAGTCTTCCTGTACTAGTAGCGGCCGCTGCAGTCCGGCAAAAAAGGGCAAGGTGTCAC
CACCCTGCCCTTTTTCTTTAAAACCGAAAAGATTACTTCGCGTTATGCAGGCTTCCTCGCTCACTGACTC
GCTGCGCTCGGTCGTTCGGCTGCGGCGAGCGGTATCAGCTCACTCAAAGGCGGTAATGACAGTAAGACGG
GTAAGCCTGTTGATGATACCGCTGCCTTACTGGGTGCATTAGCCAGTCTGAATGACCTGTCACGGGATAA
TCCGAAGTGGTCAGACTGGAAAATCAGAGGGCAGGAACTGCTGAACAGCAAAAAGTCAGATAGCACCACA
TAGCAGACCCGCCATAAAACGCCCTGAGAAGCCCGTGACGGGCTTTTCTTGTATTATGGGTAGTTTCCTT
GCATGAATCCATAAAAGGCGCCTGTAGTGCCATTTACCCCCATTCACTGCCAGAGCCGTGAGCGCAGCGA
ACTGAATGTCACGAAAAAGACAGCGACTCAGGTGCCTGATGGTCGGAGACAAAAGGAATATTCAGCGATT
TGCCCGAGCTTGCGAGGGTGCTACTTAAGCCTTTAGGGTTTTAAGGTCTGTTTTGTAGAGGAGCAAACAG
CGTTTGCGACATCCTTTTGTAATACTGCGGAACTGACTAAAGTAGTGAGTTATACACAGGGCTGGGATCT
ATTCTTTTTATCTTTTTTTATTCTTTCTTTATTCTATAAATTATAACCACTTGAATATAAACAAAAAAAA
CACACAAAGGTCTAGCGGAATTTACAGAGGGTCTAGCAGAATTTACAAGTTTTCCAGCAAAGGTCTAGCA
GAATTTACAGATACCCACAACTCAAAGGAAAAGGACTAGTAATTATCATTGACTAGCCCATCTCAATTGG
TATAGTGATTAAAATCACCTAGACCAATTGAGATGTATGTCTGAATTAGTTGTTTTCAAAGCAAATGAAC
TAGCGATTAGTCGCTATGACTTAACGGAGCATGAAACCAAGCTAATTTTATGCTGTGTGGCACTACTCAA
CCCCACGATTGAAAACCCTACAAGGAAAGAACGGACGGTATCGTTCACTTATAACCAATACGCTCAGATG
ATGAACATCAGTAGGGAAAATGCTTATGGTGTATTAGCTAAAGCAACCAGAGAGCTGATGACGAGAACTG
TGGAAATCAGGAATCCTTTGGTTAAAGGCTTTTGGATTTTCCAGTGGACAAACTATGCCAAGTTCTCAAG
CGAAAAATTAGAATTAGTTTTTAGTGAAGAGATATTGCCTTATCTTTTCCAGTTAAAAAAATTCATAAAA
TATAATCTGGAACATGTTAAGTCTTTTGAAAACAAATACTCTATGAGGATTTATGAGTGGTTATTAAAAG
AACTAACACAAAAGAAAACTCACAAGGCAAATATAGAGATTAGCCTTGATGAATTTAAGTTCATGTTAAT
GCTTGAAAATAACTACCATGAGTTTAAAAGGCTTAACCAATGGGTTTTGAAACCAATAAGTAAAGATTTA
AACACTTACAGCAATATGAAATTGGTGGTTGATAAGCGAGGCCGCCCGACTGATACGTTGATTTTCCAAG
TTGAACTAGATAGACAAATGGATCTCGTAACCGAACTTGAGAACAACCAGATAAAAATGAATGGTGACAA
AATACCAACAACCATTACATCAGATTCCTACCTACATAACGGACTAAGAAAAACACTACACGATGCTTTA
ACTGCAAAAATTCAGCTCACCAGTTTTGAGGCAAAATTTTTGAGTGACATGCAAAGTAAGTATGATCTCA
ATGGTTCGTTCTCATGGCTCACGCAAAAACAACGAACCACACTAGAGAACATACTGGCTAAATACGGAAG
GATCTGAGGTTCTTATGGCTCTTGTATCTATCAGTGAAGCATCAAGACTAACAAACAAAAGTAGAACAAC
TGTTCACCGTTACATATCAAAGGGAAAACTGTCCATATGCACAGATGAAAACGGTGTAAAAAAGATAGAT
ACATCAGAGCTTTTACGAGTTTTTGGTGCATTCAAAGCTGTTCACCATGAACAGATCGACAATGTAACAG
ATGAACAGCATGTAACACCTAATAGAACAGGTGAAACCAGTAAAACAAAGCAACTAGAACATGAAATTGA
ACACCTGAGACAACTTGTTACAGCTCAACAGTCACACATAGACAGCCTGAAACAGGCGATGCTGCTTATC
GAATCAAAGCTGCCGACAACACGGGAGCCAGTGACGCCTCCCGTGGGGAAAAAATCATGGCAATTCTGGA
AGAAATAGCGCTTTCAGCCGGCAAACCGGCTGAAGCCGGATCTGCGATTCTGATAACAAACTAGCAACAC
CAGAACAGCCCGTTTGCGGGCAGCAAAACCCGTACCGATTATCAAAAAGGATCTTCACCTAGATCCTTTT
AAATTAAAAATGAAGTTTTAAATCAATCTAAAGTATATATGAGTAAACTTGGTCTGACAGTTACCAATGC
TTAATCAGTGAGGCACCTATCTCAGCGATCTGTCTATTTCGTTCATCCATAGTTGCCTGACTCCCCGTCG
TGTAGATAACTACGATACGGGAGGGCTTACCATCTGGCCCCAGTGCTGCAATGATACCGCGAGAACCACG
CTCACCGGCTCCAGATTTATCAGCAATAAACCAGCCAGCCGGAAGGGCCGAGCGCAGAAGTGGTCCTGCA
ACTTTATCCGCCTCCATCCAGTCTATTAATTGTTGCCGGGAAGCTAGAGTAAGTAGTTCGCCAGTTAATA
GTTTGCGCAACGTTGTTGCCATTGCTACAGGCATCGTGGTGTCACGCTCGTCGTTTGGTATGGCTTCATT
CAGCTCCGGTTCCCAACGATCAAGGCGAGTTACATGATCCCCCATGTTGTGCAAAAAAGCGGTTAGCTCC
TTCGGTCCTCCGATCGTTGTCAGAAGTAAGTTGGCCGCAGTGTTATCACTCATGGTTATGGCAGCACTGC
ATAATTCTCTTACTGTCATGCCATCCGTAAGATGCTTTTCTGTGACTGGTGAGTACTCAACCAAGTCATT
CTGAGAATAGTGTATGCGGCGACCGAGTTGCTCTTGCCCGGCGTCAATACGGGATAATACCGCGCCACAT
AGCAGAACTTTAAAAGTGCTCATCATTGGAAAACGTTCTTCGGGGCGAAAACTCTCAAGGATCTTACCGC
TGTTGAGATCCAGTTCGATATAACCCACTCGTGCACCCAACTGATCTTCAGCATCTTTTACTTTCACCAG
CGTTTCTGGGTGAGCAAAAACAGGAAGGCAAAATGCCGCAAAAAAGGGAATAAGGGCGACACGGAAATGT
TGAATACTCATACTCTTCCTTTTTCAATATTATTGAAGCATTTATCAGGGTTATTGTCTCATGAGCGGAT
ACATATTTGAATGTATTTAGAAAAATAAACAAATAGGGGTTCCGCG
